Addgene plasmid #14835: pBabe Flag Smad6
Depositing lab: Rik Derynck. Depositing organization: University of California, San Francisco (UCSF). Publication: Roles of autocrine TGF-beta receptor and Smad signaling in adipocyte differentiation. Choy L, Skillington J, Derynck R. J Cell Biol. 2000 May 1. 149(3):667-82. 10.1083/jcb.149.3.667 PubMed 10791980.
Backbone
  Vector backbone: pBabe puro 3
  Backbone size w/o insert (bp): 5100
  Vector type: Mammalian Expression, Retroviral
  Selectable markers: Puromycin
Growth in bacteria
  Bacterial resistance: Ampicillin, 100 μg/mL
  Growth temperature: 37°C
  Growth strain: DH5alpha
  Copy number: High Copy
Gene/Insert
  Gene/Insert name: Smad6
  Species: M. musculus (mouse)
  Insert size (bp): 1500
  Entrez Gene: Smad6 (a.k.a. Madh6, b2b390Clo)
  Tag / fusion protein: Flag (N terminal on insert)
  Cloning method: Restriction Enzyme; 5′ cloning site BamHI (not destroyed); 3′ cloning site XhoI (not destroyed)
  Sequencing primers: 5′ pBabe 5'
Resource information
  A portion of this plasmid was derived from a plasmid made by: Masao Takase, K. Miyazono lab, Dept of Biochemistry, Cancer Institute, Tokyo, Japan
Terms and licenses: Academic/Nonprofit Terms; Industry Terms: Not Available to Industry
Depositor comments: See Author's map for more information.
How to cite: pBabe Flag Smad6 was a gift from Rik Derynck (Addgene plasmid # 14835)
