[The description below was written by a language model from this plasmid's Addgene catalogue record and pLannotate feature annotations shown in this document.]
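Description:
pBabe Flag Smad6 is a Moloney murine leukemia virus-based retroviral expression vector built on the pBabe puro backbone, carrying mouse Smad6 with an N-terminal Flag epitope tag. In bacteria it is maintained as a high-copy plasmid through a ColE1/pUC-type origin and selected with ampicillin via the β-lactamase gene and its native promoter. The assembled sequence is about 6.7 kb, consistent with a roughly 5.1 kb backbone plus a roughly 1.5 kb insert cloned between BamHI and XhoI sites, both of which are retained.

The retroviral cassette is bounded by MMLV long terminal repeats. Downstream of the 5′ LTR lie a packaging signal and a truncated gag segment lacking its start codon, which together promote efficient encapsidation of the genomic RNA when the plasmid is introduced into a packaging cell line that supplies the viral proteins in trans. No separate promoter is annotated upstream of the insert, so Flag-Smad6 is expected to be transcribed from the 5′ LTR, as is usual for pBabe vectors. The annotated Flag region is a short match to a 3xFLAG reference, in keeping with the catalogue's description of a Flag tag. Following the Smad6 coding sequence, an internal SV40 enhancer/early promoter drives puromycin N-acetyltransferase, allowing selection of stably transduced mammalian cells.

Smad6 is an inhibitory Smad that negatively regulates signaling downstream of TGF-β superfamily type I receptors. The construct is suited to stable, integrated expression of tagged Smad6 to dampen this signaling, and the associated publication concerns autocrine TGF-β receptor and Smad signaling in adipocyte differentiation.
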