Features (pLannotate 1.2.2; 13 found; start..end, strand, type, name):
      8..477     +  LTR            LTR: long terminal repeat from Moloney murine leukemia virus
    601..875     +  misc_feature   MESV Ψ (fragment): packaging signal of murine embryonic stem cell virus
    942..1358    +  CDS            gag (truncated): truncated Moloney murine leukemia virus (MMLV) gag gene lacking the start codon
   1377..1402    +  CDS            3xFLAG (fragment): three tandem FLAG® epitope tags
   1414..2895    +  CDS            Smad6: SMAD6_MOUSE - Also known as Madh6, Madh7, Msmad6. Experimental evidence at protein level: Swiss-Prot protein existence level 1. Transforming growth factor-beta superfamily receptors signaling occurs through the Smad family of intracellular mediators. SMAD6 is an inhibitory Smad (i-Smad) that negatively regulates signaling downstream of type I transforming growth factor-beta (By similarity). Acts as a mediator of TGF-beta and BMP anti-inflammatory activities. Suppresses IL1R-TLR signaling through its direct interaction with PEL1, preventing NF-kappa-B activation, nuclear transport and NF-kappa-
   2956..3285    +  promoter       SV40 promoter: SV40 enhancer and early promoter
   3295..3894    +  CDS            PuroR: puromycin N-acetyltransferase; pac from Streptomyces alboniger; confers resistance to puromycin
   3993..4586    +  LTR            LTR: long terminal repeat from Moloney murine leukemia virus
   4595..4641    +  LTR            5' LTR (truncated) (fragment): truncated long terminal repeat from Moloney murine sarcoma virus
   4724..4772    -  CDS            lacI (fragment): lac repressor; lacI; The lac repressor binds to the lac operator to inhibit transcription in E. coli. This inhibition can be relieved by adding lactose or isopropyl-β-D-thiogalactopyranoside (IPTG).
   4958..5546    -  rep_origin     ori: high-copy-number ColE1/pMB1/pBR322/pUC origin of replication
   5724..6584    -  CDS            AmpR: β-lactamase; bla; confers resistance to ampicillin, carbenicillin, and related antibiotics
   6585..6689    -  promoter       AmpR promoter: bla
>Addgene plasmid #14835 | pBabe Flag Smad6 | addgene full sequence | sequence record 146308 | Addgene assembled sequence
CTGCAGCCTGAATATGGGCCAAACAGGATATCTGTGGTAAGCAGTTCCTGCCCCGGCTCAGGGCCAAGAA
CAGATGGAACAGCTGAATATGGGCCAAACAGGATATCTGTGGTAAGCAGTTCCTGCCCCGGCTCAGGGCC
AAGAACAGATGGTCCCCAGATGCGGTCCAGCCCTCAGCAGTTTCTAGAGAACCATCAGATGTTTCCAGGG
TGCCCCAAGGACCTGAAATGACCCTGTGCCTTATTTGAACTAACCAATCAGTTCGCTTCTCGCTTCTGTT
CGCGCGCTTCTGCTCCCCGAGCTCAATAAAAGAGCCCACAACCCCTCACTCGGGGCGCCAGTCCTCCGAT
TGACTGAGTCGCCCGGGTACCCGTGTATCCAATAAACCCTCTTGCAGTTGCATCCGACTTGTGGTCTCGC
TGTTCCTTGGGAGGGTCTCCTCTGAGTGATTGACTACCCGTCAGCGGGGGTCTTTCATTTGGGGGCTCGT
CCGGGATCGGGAGACCCCTGCCCAGGGACCACCGACCCACCACCGGGAGGTAAGCTGGCCAGCAACTTAT
CTGTGTCTGTCCGATTGTCTAGTGTCTATGACTGATTTTATGCGCCTGCGTCGGTACTAGTTAGCTAACT
AGCTCTGTATCTGGCGGACCCGTGGTGGAACTGACGAGTTCTGAACACCCGGCCGCAACCCTGGGAGACG
TCCCAGGGACTTTGGGGGCCGTTTTTGTGGCCCGACCTGAGGAAGGGAGTCGATGTGGAATCCGACCCCG
TCAGGATATGTGGTTCTGGTAGGAGACGAGAACCTAAAACAGTTCCCGCCTCCGTCTGAATTTTTGCTTT
CGGTTTGGAACCGAAGCCGCGCGTCTTGTCTGCTGCAGCGCTGCAGCATCGTTCTGTGTTGTCTCTGTCT
GACTGTGTTTCTGTATTTGTCTGAAAATTAGGGCCAGACTGTTACCACTCCCTTAAGTTTGACCTTAGGT
CACTGGAAAGATGTCGAGCGGATCGCTCACAACCAGTCGGTAGATGTCAAGAAGAGACGTTGGGTTACCT
TCTGCTCTGCAGAATGGCCAACCTTTAACGTCGGATGGCCGCGAGACGGCACCTTTAACCGAGACCTCAT
CACCCAGGTTAAGATCAAGGTCTTTTCACCTGGCCCGCATGGACACCCAGACCAGGTCCCCTACATCGTG
ACCTGGGAAGCCTTGGCTTTTGACCCCCCTCCCTGGGTCAAGCCCTTTGTACACCCTAAGCCTCCGCCTC
CTCTTCCTCCATCCGCCCCGTCTCTCCCCCTTGAACCTCCTCGTTCGACCCCGCCTCGATCCTCCCTTTA
TCCAGCCCTCACTCCTTCTCTAGGCGCCGGCCGGATCCACCGCCATGGACTACAAGGACGATGATGACAA
GGGCGAATTCGGGTTCAGGTCTAAACGTTCGGGGCTGGTGCGACGACTTTGGCGAAGTCGTGTGGTCCCT
GATCGGGAGGAAGGCAGCGGCGGCGGCGGTGGTGTCGACGAGGATGGGAGCCTGGGCAGCCGAGCTGAGC
CTGCCCCGCGGGCACGAGAGGGCGGAGGCTGCAGCCGCTCCGAAGTCCGCTCGGTAGCCCCGCGGCGGCC
CCGGGACGCGGTGGGACCGCGAGGCGCCGCGATCGCGGGCAGGCGCCGGCGCACAGGGGGCCTCCCGAGG
CCCGTGTCGGAGTCGGGGGCCGGGGCTGGGGGCTCCCCGCTGGATGTGGCGGAGCCTGGAGGCCCAGGCT
GGCTGCCTGAGAGTGACTGCGAGACGGTGACCTGCTGTCTCTTCTCCGAACGGGACGCAGCAGGCGCGCC
CCGGGACTCTGGCGATCCCCAAGCCAGACAGTCCCCGGAGCCGGAGGAGGGCGGCGGGCCTCGGAGTCGC
GAAGCCCGCTCGCGACTGCTGCTTCTGGAGCAGGAGCTCAAGACGGTCACGTACTCGCTGCTCAAGAGGC
TCAAGGAGCGTTCGCTGGACACGCTGTTGGAGGCTGTGGAGTCCCGAGGCGGCGTACCGGGCGGCTGCGT
GCTGGTGCCGCGCGCCGACCTCCGCTTGGGCGGCCAGCCCGCGCCACCGCAGCTGCTGCTCGGCCGCCTC
TTCCGCTGGCCAGACCTGCAGCACGCAGTGGAGCTGAAACCCCTGTGCGGCTGCCACAGCTTTACCGCCG
CCGCCGACGGGCCCACGGTGTGTTGCAACCCCTACCACTTCAGCCGGCTCTGCGGGCCAGAATCACCGCC
GCCCCCCTATTCTCGGCTGTCTCCTCCTGACCAGTACAAGCCACTGGATCTGTCCGATTCTACATTGTCT
TACACTGAAACCGAGGCCACCAACTCCCTCATCACTGCTCCGGGTGAATTCTCAGATGCCAGCATGTCTC
CGGATGCCACCAAGCCGAGCCACTGGTGCAGCGTGGCGTACTGGGAGCACCGGACACGCGTGGGCCGCCT
CTATGCGGTGTACGACCAGGCTGTCAGCATTTTCTACGACCTACCTCAGGGCAGCGGCTTCTGCCTGGGC
CAGCTCAACCTGGAGCAGCGCAGTGAGTCGGTGCGGCGCACGCGCAGCAAGATCGGTTTTGGCATACTGC
TCAGCAAGGAGCCAGACGGCGTGTGGGCCTACAACCGGGGCGAGCACCCCATCTTCGTCAACTCCCCGAC
GCTGGATGCGCCCGGAGGCCGCGCCCTGGTCGTGCGCAAGGTGCCACCGGGTTACTCCATCAAGGTGTTC
GACTTTGAGCGCTCAGGGCTGCTGCAGCACGCAGACGCCGCTCACGGCCCCTACGACCCGCACAGTGTGC
GCATCAGCTTCGCCAAGGGCTGGGGACCCTGCTACTCGCGACAGTTCATCACCTCCTGCCCCTGTTGGCT
GGAGATCCTACTCAACAACCACAGATAGCTCGAGAGTGTGGTGGTACGTAGGAATTCGCCAGCACAGTGG
TCGACCCTGTGGAATGTGTGTCAGTTAGGGTGTGGAAAGTCCCCAGGCTCCCCAGCAGGCAGAAGTATGC
AAAGCATGCATCTCAATTAGTCAGCAACCAGGTGTGGAAAGTCCCCAGGCTCCCCAGCAGGCAGAAGTAT
GCAAAGCATGCATCTCAATTAGTCAGCAACCATAGTCCCGCCCCTAACTCCGCCCATCCCGCCCCTAACT
CCGCCCAGTTCCGCCCATTCTCCGCCCCATGGCTGACTAATTTTTTTTATTTATGCAGAGGCCGAGGCCG
CCTCGGCCTCTGAGCTATTCCAGAAGTAGTGAGGAGGCTTTTTTGGAGGCCTAGGCTTTTGCAAAAAGCT
TACCATGACCGAGTACAAGCCCACGGTGCGCCTCGCCACCCGCGACGACGTCCCCAGGGCCGTACGCACC
CTCGCCGCCGCGTTCGCCGACTACCCCGCCACGCGCCACACCGTCGATCCGGACCGCCACATCGAGCGGG
TCACCGAGCTGCAAGAACTCTTCCTCACGCGCGTCGGGCTCGACATCGGCAAGGTGTGGGTCGCGGACGA
CGGCGCCGCGGTGGCGGTCTGGACCACGCCGGAGAGCGTCGAAGCGGGGGCGGTGTTCGCCGAGATCGGC
CCGCGCATGGCCGAGTTGAGCGGTTCCCGGCTGGCCGCGCAGCAACAGATGGAAGGCCTCCTGGCGCCGC
ACCGGCCCAAGGAGCCCGCGTGGTTCCTGGCCACCGTCGGCGTCTCGCCCGACCACCAGGGCAAGGGTCT
GGGCAGCGCCGTCGTGCTCCCCGGAGTGGAGGCGGCCGAGCGCGCCGGGGTGCCCGCCTTCCTGGAGACC
TCCGCGCCCCGCAACCTCCCCTTCTACGAGCGGCTCGGCTTCACCGTCACCGCCGACGTCGAGGTGCCCG
AAGGACCGCGCACCTGGTGCATGACCCGCAAGCCCGGTGCCTGACGCCCGCCCCACGACCCGCAGCGCCC
GACCGAAAGGAGCGCACGACCCCATGCATCGATAAAATAAAAGATTTTATTTAGTCTCCAGAAAAAGGGG
GGAATGAAAGACCCCACCTGTAGGTTTGGCAAGCTAGCTTAAGTAACGCCATTTTGCAAGGCATGGAAAA
ATACATAACTGAGAATAGAGAAGTTCAGATCAAGGTCAGGAACAGATGGAACAGCTGAATATGGGCCAAA
CAGGATATCTGTGGTAAGCAGTTCCTGCCCCGGCTCAGGGCCAAGAACAGATGGAACAGCTGAATATGGG
CCAAACAGGATATCTGTGGTAAGCAGTTCCTGCCCCGGCTCAGGGCCAAGAACAGATGGTCCCCAGATGC
GGTCCAGCCCTCAGCAGTTTCTAGAGAACCATCAGATGTTTCCAGGGTGCCCCAAGGACCTGAAATGACC
CTGTGCCTTATTTGAACTAACCAATCAGTTCGCTTCTCGCTTCTGTTCGCGCGCTTCTGCTCCCCGAGCT
CAATAAAAGAGCCCACAACCCCTCACTCGGGGCGCCAGTCCTCCGATTGACTGAGTCGCCCGGGTACCCG
TGTATCCAATAAACCCTCTTGCAGTTGCATCCGACTTGTGGTCTCGCTGTTCCTTGGGAGGGTCTCCTCT
GAGTGATTGACTACCCGTCAGCGGGGGTCTTTCATTTCCGACTTGTGGTCTCGCTGCCTTGGGAGGGTCT
CCTCTGAGTGATTGACTACCCGTCAGCGGGGGTCTTCACATGCAGCATGTATCAAAATTAATTTGGTTTT
TTTTCTTAAGTATTTACATTAAATGGCCATAGTTGCATTAATGAATCGGCCAACGCGCGGGGAGAGGCGG
TTTGCGTATTGGCGCTCTTCCGCTTCCTCGCTCACTGACTCGCTGCGCTCGGTCGTTCGGCTGCGGCGAG
CGGTATCAGCTCACTCAAAGGCGGTAATACGGTTATCCACAGAATCAGGGGATAACGCAGGAAAGAACAT
GTGAGCAAAAGGCCAGCAAAAGGCCAGGAACCGTAAAAAGGCCGCGTTGCTGGCGTTTTTCCATAGGCTC
CGCCCCCCTGACGAGCATCACAAAAATCGACGCTCAAGTCAGAGGTGGCGAAACCCGACAGGACTATAAA
GATACCAGGCGTTTCCCCCTGGAAGCTCCCTCGTGCGCTCTCCTGTTCCGACCCTGCCGCTTACCGGATA
CCTGTCCGCCTTTCTCCCTTCGGGAAGCGTGGCGCTTTCTCATAGCTCACGCTGTAGGTATCTCAGTTCG
GTGTAGGTCGTTCGCTCCAAGCTGGGCTGTGTGCACGAACCCCCCGTTCAGCCCGACCGCTGCGCCTTAT
CCGGTAACTATCGTCTTGAGTCCAACCCGGTAAGACACGACTTATCGCCACTGGCAGCAGCCACTGGTAA
CAGGATTAGCAGAGCGAGGTATGTAGGCGGTGCTACAGAGTTCTTGAAGTGGTGGCCTAACTACGGCTAC
ACTAGAAGGACAGTATTTGGTATCTGCGCTCTGCTGAAGCCAGTTACCTTCGGAAAAAGAGTTGGTAGCT
CTTGATCCGGCAAACAAACCACCGCTGGTAGCGGTGGTTTTTTTGTTTGCAAGCAGCAGATTACGCGCAG
AAAAAAAGGATCTCAAGAAGATCCTTTGATCTTTTCTACGGGGTCTGACGCTCAGTGGAACGAAAACTCA
CGTTAAGGGATTTTGGTCATGAGATTATCAAAAAGGATCTTCACCTAGATCCTTTTAAATTAAAAATGAA
GTTTGCGGCCGCAAATCAATCTAAAGTATATATGAGTAAACTTGGTCTGACAGTTACCAATGCTTAATCA
GTGAGGCACCTATCTCAGCGATCTGTCTATTTCGTTCATCCATAGTTGCCTGACTCCCCGTCGTGTAGAT
AACTACGATACGGGAGGGCTTACCATCTGGCCCCAGTGCTGCAATGATACCGCGAGACCCACGCTCACCG
GCTCCAGATTTATCAGCAATAAACCAGCCAGCCGGAAGGGCCGAGCGCAGAAGTGGTCCTGCAACTTTAT
CCGCCTCCATCCAGTCTATTAATTGTTGCCGGGAAGCTAGAGTAAGTAGTTCGCCAGTTAATAGTTTGCG
CAACGTTGTTGCCATTGCTACAGGCATCGTGGTGTCACGCTCGTCGTTTGGTATGGCTTCATTCAGCTCC
GGTTCCCAACGATCAAGGCGAGTTACATGATCCCCCATGTTGTGCAAAAAAGCGGTTAGCTCCTTCGGTC
CTCCGATCGTTGTCAGAAGTAAGTTGGCCGCAGTGTTATCACTCATGGTTATGGCAGCACTGCATAATTC
TCTTACTGTCATGCCATCCGTAAGATGCTTTTCTGTGACTGGTGAGTACTCAACCAAGTCATTCTGAGAA
TAGTGTATGCGGCGACCGAGTTGCTCTTGCCCGGCGTCAACACGGGATAATACCGCGCCACATAGCAGAA
CTTTAAAAGTGCTCATCATTGGAAAACGTTCTTCGGGGCGAAAACTCTCAAGGATCTTACCGCTGTTGAG
ATCCAGTTCGATGTAACCCACTCGTGCACCCAACTGATCTTCAGCATCTTTTACTTTCACCAGCGTTTCT
GGGTGAGCAAAAACAGGAAGGCAAAATGCCGCAAAAAAGGGAATAAGGGCGACACGGAAATGTTGAATAC
TCATACTCTTCCTTTTTCAATATTATTGAAGCATTTATCAGGGTTATTGTCTCATGAGCGGATACATATT
TGAATGTATTTAGAAAAATAAACAAATAGGGGTTCCGCGCACATTTCCCCGAAAAGTGCCAC
