>Addgene plasmid #14835 | pBabe Flag Smad6 | addgene partial sequence | sequence record 146305 | pLXSN5 5'-CCCTTGAACCTCCTCGTTCGACC-3'
CCTCACTCCTTCTCTAGGCGCCGGCCGGATCCACCGCCATGGACTACAAGGACGATGATGACAAGGGCGA
ATTCGGGTTCAGGTCTAAACGTTCGGGGCTGGTGCGACGACTTTGGCGAAGTCGTGTGGTCCCTGATCGG
GAGGAAGGCAGCGGCGGCGGCGGTGGTGTCGACGAGGATGGGAGCCTGGGCAGCCGAGCTGAGCCTGCCC
CGCGGGCACGAGAGGGCGGAGGCTGCAGCCGCTCCGAAGTCCGCTCGGTAGCCCCGCGGCGGCCCCGGGA
CGCGGTGGGACCGCGAGGCGCCGCGATCGCGGGCAGGCGCCGGCGCACAGGGGGCCTCCCGAGGCCCGTG
TCGGAGTCGGGGGCCGGGGCTGGGGGCTCCCCGCTGGATGTGGCGGAGCCTGGAGGCCCAGGCTGGCTGC
CTGAGAGTGACTGCGAGACGGTGACCTGCTGTCTCTTCTCCGAACGGGACGCAGCAGGCGCGCCCCGGGA
CTCTGGCGATCCCCAAGCCAGACAGTCCCCGGAGCCGGAGGAGGGCGGCGGGCCTCGGAGTCGCGAAGCC
CGCTCGCGACTGCTGCTTCTGGAGCAGGAGCTCAAGACGGTCACGTACTCGCTGCTCAAGAGGCTCAAGG
AGCGTTCGCTGGACACGCTGTTGGAGGCTGTGGAGTCCCGAGGCGGCGTACCGGGCGGCTGCGTGCTGGT
GCCGCGCGCCGACCTCCGCTTGGGCGGCCAGCCCGCGCCACCGCAGCTGCTGCTCGGCCGCCTCTTCCGC
TGGCCAGACCTGCAGCACGCAGTGGAGCTGAAACCCCTGTGCGGCTGCCACAGCTTTACCGCCGCCGCCG
ACGGGCCCACGG
