>Addgene plasmid #14835 | pBabe Flag Smad6 | addgene partial sequence | sequence record 146307 | pBABE3 5'-ACCCTAACTGACACACATTCC-3'
CCCGATTCGGGCTCGAGCTATCTGTGGTTGTTGAGTAGGATCTCCAGCCAACAGGGGCAGGAGGTGATGA
ACTGTCGCGAGTAGCAGGGTCCCCAGCCCTTGGCGAAGCTGATGCGCACACTGTGCGGGTCGTAGGGGCC
GTGAGCGGCGTCTGCGTGCTGCAGCAGCCCTGAGCGCTCAAAGTCGAACACCTTGATGGAGTAACCCGGT
GGCACCTTGCGCACGACCAGGGCGCGGCCTCCGGGCGCATCCAGCGTCGGGGAGTTGACGAAGATGGGGT
GCTCGCCCCGGTTGTAGGCCCACACGCCGTCTGGCTCCTTGCTGAGCAGTATGCCAAAACCGATCTTGCT
GCGCGTGCGCCGCACCGACTCACTGCGCTGCTCCAGGTTGAGCTGGCCCAGGCAGAAGCCGCTGCCCTGA
GGTAGGTCGTAGAAAATGCTGACAGCCTGGTCGTACACCGCATAGAGGCGGCCCACGCGTGTCCGGTGCT
CCCAGTACGCCACGCTGCACCAGTGGCTCGGCTTGGTGGCATCCGGAGACATGCTGGCATCTGAGAACTC
ACCCGGAGCAGTGATGAGGGAGTTGGTGGCCTCGGTTTCAGTGTAAGACAATGTAGAATCGGACAGATCC
AGTGGCTTGTACTGGTCAGGAGGAGACAGCCGAGAATAGGGGGGCGGCGGTGATTCTGGCCCGCAGAGCC
